>Addgene plasmid #188449 | pScalps eSpCas9_Zsgreen gRNA scaffold | addgene full sequence | sequence record 381521 | Addgene NGS Result
GCGATCGCTAATCAACCTCTGGATTACAAAATTTGTGAAAGATTGACTGGTATTCTTAACTATGTTGCTC
CTTTTACGCTATGTGGATACGCTGCTTTAATGCCTTTGTATCATGCTATTGCTTCCCGTATGGCTTTCAT
TTTCTCCTCCTTGTATAAATCCTGGTTGCTGTCTCTTTATGAGGAGTTGTGGCCCGTTGTCAGGCAACGT
GGCGTGGTGTGCACTGTGTTTGCTGACGCAACCCCCACTGGTTGGGGCATTGCCACCACCTGTCAGCTCC
TTTCCGGGACTTTCGCTTTCCCCCTCCCTATTGCCACGGCGGAACTCATCGCCGCCTGCCTTGCCCGCTG
CTGGACAGGGGCTCGGCTGTTGGGCACTGACAATTCCGTGGTGTTGTCGGGGAAGCTGACGTCCTTTCCA
TGGCTGCTCGCCTGTGTTGCCACCTGGATTCTGCGCGGGACGTCCTTCTGCTACGTCCCTTCGGCCCTCA
ATCCAGCGGACCTTCCTTCCCGCGGCCTGCTGCCGGCTCTGCGGCCTCTTCCGCGTCTTCGCCTTCGCCC
TCAGACGAGTCGGATCTCCCTTTGGGCCGCCTCCCCGCTTAATCGCGTCGAGACCTAGAAAAACATGGAG
CAATCACAAGTAGCAATACAGCAGCTACCAATGCTGATTGTGCCTGGCTAGAAGCACAAGAGGAGGAGGA
GGTGGGTTTTCCAGTCACACCTCAGGTACCTTTAAGACCAATGACTTACAAGGCAGCTGTAGATCTTAGC
CACTTTTTAAAAGAAAAGGGGGGACTGGAAGGGCTAATTCACTCCCAACGAAGACAAGATATCCTTGATC
TGTGGATCTACCACACACAAGGCTACTTCCCTGATTGGCAGAACTACACACCAGGGCCAGGGATCAGATA
TCCACTGACCTTTGGATGGTGCTACAAGCTAGTACCAGTTGAGCAAGAGAAGGTAGAAGAAGCCAATGAA
GGAGAGAACACCCGCTTGTTACACCCTGTGAGCCTGCATGGGATGGATGACCCGGAGAGAGAAGTATTAG
AGTGGAGGTTTGACAGCCGCCTAGCATTTCATCACATGGCCCGAGAGCTGCATCCGGACTGTACTGGGTC
TCTCTGGTTAGACCAGATCTGAGCCTGGGAGCTCTCTGGCTAACTAGGGAACCCACTGCTTAAGCCTCAA
TAAAGCTTGCCTTGAGTGCTTCAAGTAGTGTGTGCCCGTCTGTTGTGTGACTCTGGTAACTAGAGATCCC
TCAGACCCTTTTAGTCAGTGTGGAAAATCTCTAGCAGGGCCCGTTTCATGTGAGCAAAAGGCCAGCAAAA
GGCCAGGAACCGTAAAAAGGCCGCGTTGCTGGCGTTTTTCCATAGGCTCCGCCCCCCTGACGAGCATCAC
AAAAATCGACGCTCAAGTCAGAGGTGGCGAAACCCGACAGGACTATAAAGATACCAGGCGTTTCCCCCTG
GAAGCTCCCTCGTGCGCTCTCCTGTTCCGACCCTGCCGCTTACCGGATACCTGTCCGCCTTTCTCCCTTC
GGGAAGCGTGGCGCTTTCTCATAGCTCACGCTGTAGGTATCTCAGTTCGGTGTAGGTCGTTCGCTCCAAG
CTGGGCTGTGTGCACGAACCCCCCGTTCAGCCCGACCGCTGCGCCTTATCCGGTAACTATCGTCTTGAGT
CCAACCCGGTAAGACACGACTTATCGCCACTGGCAGCAGCCACTGGTAACAGGATTAGCAGAGCGAGGTA
TGTAGGCGGTGCTACAGAGTTCTTGAAGTGGTGGCCTAACTACGGCTACACTAGAAGAACAGTATTTGGT
ATCTGCGCTCTGCTGAAGCCAGTTACCTTCGGAAAAAGAGTTGGTAGCTCTTGATCCGGCAAACAAACCA
CCGCTGGTAGCGGTGGTTTTTTTGTTTGCAAGCAGCAGATTACGCGCAGAAAAAAAGGATCTCAAGAAGA
TCCTTTGATCTTTTCTACGGGGTCTGACGCTCAGTGGAACGAAAACTCACGTTAAGGGATTTTGGTCATG
AGATTATCAAAAAGGATCTTCACCTAGATCCTTTTAAATTAAAAATGAAGTTTTAAATCAATCTAAAGTA
TATATGAGTAAACTTGGTCTGACAGTTACCAATGCTTAATCAGTGAGGCACCTATCTCAGCGATCTGTCT
ATTTCGTTCATCCATAGTTGCCTGACTCCCCGTCGTGTAGATAACTACGATACGGGAGGGCTTACCATCT
GGCCCCAGTGCTGCAATGATACCGCGAGACCCACGCTCACCGGCTCCAGATTTATCAGCAATAAACCAGC
CAGCCGGAAGGGCCGAGCGCAGAAGTGGTCCTGCAACTTTATCCGCCTCCATCCAGTCTATTAATTGTTG
CCGGGAAGCTAGAGTAAGTAGTTCGCCAGTTAATAGTTTGCGCAACGTTGTTGCCATTGCTACAGGCATC
GTGGTGTCACGCTCGTCGTTTGGTATGGCTTCATTCAGCTCCGGTTCCCAACGATCAAGGCGAGTTACAT
GATCCCCCATGTTGTGCAAAAAAGCGGTTAGCTCCTTCGGTCCTCCGATCGTTGTCAGAAGTAAGTTGGC
CGCAGTGTTATCACTCATGGTTATGGCAGCACTGCATAATTCTCTTACTGTCATGCCATCCGTAAGATGC
TTTTCTGTGACTGGTGAGTACTCAACCAAGTCATTCTGAGAATAGTGTATGCGGCGACCGAGTTGCTCTT
GCCCGGCGTCAATACGGGATAATACCGCGCCACATAGCAGAACTTTAAAAGTGCTCATCATTGGAAAACG
TTCTTCGGGGCGAAAACTCTCAAGGATCTTACCGCTGTTGAGATCCAGTTCGATGTAACCCACTCGTGCA
CCCAACTGATCTTCAGCATCTTTTACTTTCACCAGCGTTTCTGGGTGAGCAAAAACAGGAAGGCAAAATG
CCGCAAAAAAGGGAATAAGGGCGACACGGAAATGTTGAATACTCATACTCTTCCTTTTTCAATATTATTG
AAGCATTTATCAGGGTTATTGTCTCATGAGCGGATACATATTTGAATGTATTTAGAAAAATAAACAAATA
GGGGTTCCGCGCACATTTCCCCGAAAAGTGCCACCTGACGTCGACGGATCGGGAGATCTCCCGATCCCCT
ATGGTGCACTCTCAGTACAATCTGCTCTGATGCCGCATAGTTAAGCCAGTATCTGCTCCCTGCTTGTGTG
TTGGAGGTCGCTGAGTAGTGCGCGAGCAAAATTTAAGCTACAACAAGGCAAGGCTTGACCGACAATTGCA
TGAAGAATCTGCTTAGGGTTAGGCGTTTTGCGCTGCTTCGCGATGTACGGGCCAGATATACGCGCTGTGG
AATGTGTGTCAGTTAGGGTGTGGAAAGTCCCCAGGCTCCCCAGCAGGCAGAAGTATGCAAAGCATGCATC
TCAATTAGTCAGCAACCAGGTGTGGAAAGTCCCCAGGCTCCCCAGCAGGCAGAAGTATGCAAAGCATGCA
TCTCAATTAGTCAGCAACCATAGTCCCGCCCCTAACTCCGCCCATCCCGCCCCTAACTCCGCCCAGTTCC
GCCCATTCTCCGCCCCATGGCTGACTAATTTTTTTTATTTATGCAGAGGCCGAGGCCGCCTCTGCCTCTG
AGCTATTCCAGAAGTAGTGAGGAGGCTTTTTTGGAGGCCTAGGCTTTTGCAAAAAGCTCGCGTTGACATT
GATTATTGACTAGTTATTAATAGTAATCAATTACGGGGTCATTAGTTCATAGCCCATATATGGAGTTCCG
CGTTACATAACTTACGGTAAATGGCCCGCCTGGCTGACCGCCCAACGACCCCCGCCCATTGACGTCAATA
ATGACGTATGTTCCCATAGTAACGCCAATAGGGACTTTCCATTGACGTCAATGGGTGGAGTATTTACGGT
AAACTGCCCACTTGGCAGTACATCAAGTGTATCATATGCCAAGTACGCCCCCTATTGACGTCAATGACGG
TAAATGGCCCGCCTGGCATTATGCCCAGTACATGACCTTATGGGACTTTCCTACTTGGCAGTACATCTAC
GTATTAGTCATCGCTATTACCATGGTGATGCGGTTTTGGCAGTACATCAATGGGCGTGGATAGCGGTTTG
ACTCACGGGGATTTCCAAGTCTCCACCCCATTGACGTCAATGGGAGTTTGTTTTGGCACCAAAATCAACG
GGACTTTCCAAAATGTCGTAACAACTCCGCCCCATTGACGCAAATGGGCGGTAGGCGTGTACGGTGGGAG
GTCTATATAAGCAGCGCGTTTTGCCTGTACTGGGTCTCTCTGGTTAGACCAGATCTGAGCCTGGGAGCTC
TCTGGCTAACTAGGGAACCCACTGCTTAAGCCTCAATAAAGCTTGCCTTGAGTGCTTCAAGTAGTGTGTG
CCCGTCTGTTGTGTGACTCTGGTAACTAGAGATCCCTCAGACCCTTTTAGTCAGTGTGGAAAATCTCTAG
CAGTGGCGCCCGAACAGGGACTTGAAAGCGAAAGGGAAACCAGAGGAGCTCTCTCGACGCAGGACTCGGC
TTGCTGAAGCGCGCACGGCAAGAGGCGAGGGGCGGCGACTGGTGAGTACGCCAAAAATTTTGACTAGCGG
AGGCTAGAAGGAGAGAGATGGGTGCGAGAGCGTCAGTATTAAGCGGGGGAGAATTAGATCGCGATGGGAA
AAAATTCGGTTAAGGCCAGGGGGAAAGAAAAAATATAAATTAAAACATATAGTATGGGCAAGCAGGGAGC
TAGAACGATTCGCAGTTAATCCTGGCCTGTTAGAAACATCAGAAGGCTGTAGACAAATACTGGGACAGCT
ACAACCATCCCTTCAGACAGGATCAGAAGAACTTAGATCATTATATAATACAGTAGCAACCCTCTATTGT
GTGCATCAAAGGATAGAGATAAAAGACACCAAGGAAGCTTTAGACAAGATAGAGGAAGAGCAAAACAAAA
GTAAGACCACCGCACAGCAAGCGGCCGGCCGCTGATCTTCAGACCTGGAGGAGGAGATATGAGGGACAAT
TGGAGAAGTGAATTATATAAATATAAAGTAGTAAAAATTGAACCATTAGGAGTAGCACCCACCAAGGCAA
AGAGAAGAGTGGTGCAGAGAGAAAAAAGAGCAGTGGGAATAGGAGCTTTGTTCCTTGGGTTCTTGGGAGC
AGCAGGAAGCACTATGGGCGCAGCGTCAATGACGCTGACGGTACAGGCCAGACAATTATTGTCTGGTATA
GTGCAGCAGCAGAACAATTTGCTGAGGGCTATTGAGGCGCAACAGCATCTGTTGCAACTCACAGTCTGGG
GCATCAAGCAGCTCCAGGCAAGAATCCTGGCTGTGGAAAGATACCTAAAGGATCAACAGCTCCTGGGGAT
TTGGGGTTGCTCTGGAAAACTCATTTGCACCACTGCTGTGCCTTGGAATGCTAGTTGGAGTAATAAATCT
CTGGAACAGATTTGGAATCACACGACCTGGATGGAGTGGGACAGAGAATTAACAATTACACAAGCTTAAT
ACACTCCTTAATTGAAGAATCGCAAAACCAGCAAGAAAAGAATGAACAAGAATTATTGGAATTAGATAAA
TGGGCAAGTTTGTGGAATTGGTTTAACATAACAAATTGGCTGTGGTATATAAAATTATTCATAATGATAG
TAGGAGGCTTGGTAGGTTTAAGAATAGTTTTTGCTGTACTTTCTATAGTGAATAGAGTTAGGCAGGGATA
TTCACCATTATCGTTTCAGACCCACCTCCCAACCCCGAGGGGACCCGACAGGCCCGAAGGAATAGAAGAA
GAAGGTGGAGAGAGAGACAGAGACAGATCCATTCGATTAGTGAACGGATCGGCACTGCGTGCGCCAATTC
TGCAGACAAATGGCAGTATTCATCCACAATTTTAAAAGAAAAGGGGGGATTGGGGGGTACAGTGCAGGGG
AAAGAATAGTAGACATAATAGCAACAGACATACAAACTAAAGAATTACAAAAACAAATTACAAAAATTCA
AAATTTTCGGGTTTATTACAGGGACAGCAGAGATCCAGTTTGGTTAATTAAGGTACCGAGGGCCTATTTC
CCATGATTCCTTCATATTTGCATATACGATACAAGGCTGTTAGAGAGATAATTAGAATTAATTTGACTGT
AAACACAAAGATATTAGTACAAAATACGTGACGTAGAAAGTAATAATTTCTTGGGTAGTTTGCAGTTTTA
AAATTATGTTTTAAAATGGACTATCATATGCTTACCGTAACTTGAAAGTATTTCGATTTCTTGGCTTTAT
ATATCTTGTGGAAAGGACGAAACACCGGAGACGGTTGTAAATGAGCACACAAAATACACATGCTAAAATA
TTATATTCTATGACCTTTATAAAATCAACCAAAATCTTCTTTTTAATAACTTTAGTATCAATAATTAGAA
TTTTTATGTTCCTTTTTGCAAACTTTTAATAAAAATGAGCAAAATAAAAAAACGCTAGTTTTAGTAACTC
GCGTTGTTTTCTTCACCTTTAATAATAGCTACTCCACCACTTGTTCCTAAGCGGTCAGCTCCTGCTTCAA
TCATTTTTTGAGCATCTTCAAATGTTCTAACTCCACCAGCTGCTTTAACTAAAGCATTGTCTTTAACAAC
TGACTTCATTAGTTTAACATCTTCAAATGTTGCACCTGATTTTGAAAATCCTGTTGATGTTTTAACAAAT
TCTAATCCAGCTTCAACAGCTATTTCACAAGCTTTCATGATTTCTTCTTTTGTTAATAAACAATTTTCCA
TAATACATTTAACAACATGTGATCCAGCTGCTTTTTTTACAGCTTTCATGTCTTCTAAAACTAATTCATA
ATTTTTGTCTTTTAATGCACCAATATTTAATACCATATCAATTTCTGTTGCACCATCTTTAATTGCTTCA
GAAACTTCGAATGCTTTTGTAGCTGTTGTGCATGCACCTAGAGGAAAACCTACAACATTTGTTATTCCTA
CATTTGTGCCTTTTAATAATTCTTTACAATAGCTTGTTCAATATGAATTAACACAAACTGTTGCAAAATC
AAATTCAATTGCTTCATCACATAATTGTTTAATTTCAGCTTTCGTAGCATCTTGTTTTAATAATGTGTGA
TCTATATATTTGTTTAGTTTCATTTTTTCTCCTATATATTCATTTTTAATTTTAATTCTTTAATAATTTC
GTCTACTTTAACTTTAGCGTTTTGAACAGATTCACCAACACCTATAAAATAAATTTTTAGTTTAGGTTCA
GTTCCACTTGGGCGAACAGCAAATCATGACTTATCTTCTAAATAAAATTTTAGTAAGTCTTGTCCTGGCA
TATTATACATTCCATCGATGTAGTCTTCAACATTAACAACTTTAAGTCCAGCAATTTGAGTTAAGGGTGT
TGCTCTCAATGATTTCATTAATGGTTCAATTTTTAATTTCTTTTCTTCTGGTTTAAAATTCAAGTTTAAA
GTGAAAGTGTAATATGCACCCATTTCTTTAAATAAATCTTCTAAATAGTCTACTAATGTTTTATTTTGTT
TTTTATAAAATCAAGCAGCCTCTGCTATTAATATAGAAGCTTGTATTCCATCTTTATCTCTAGCTGAGTC
ATCAATTACATATCCATAACTTTCTTCATAAGCAAAAACAAAATTTAATCCGTTATCTTCTTCTTTAGCA
ATTTCTCTACCCATTCATTTAAATCCAGTTAAAGTTTTTACAATATTAACTCCATATTTTTCATGAGCGA
TTCTATCACCCAAATCACTTGTTACAAAACTTGAATATAGAGCCGGATTTTTTGGAATGCTATTTAAGCG
TTTTAGATTTGATAATTTTCAATCAATTAAAATTGGTCCTGTTTGATTTCCATCTAATCTTACAAAATGA
CCATCATGTTTTATTGCCATTCCAAATCTGTCAGCATCTGGGTCATTCATAATAATAATATCTGCATCAT
GTTTAATACCATATTCAAGCGGTATTTTTCATGCAGGATCAAATTCTGGATTTGGATTTACAACATTTTT
AAATGTTTCATCTTCAAATGCATGCTCTTCAACCTCAATAACGTTATATCCTGATTCACGTAATATTTTT
GGGGTAAATTTAGTTCCTGTTCCATTAACTGCGCTAAAAATAATTTTTAAATCTTTTTTAGCTTCTTGCT
CTTTTTTGTACGTCTCTGTTTTAGAGCTAGAAATAGCAAGTTAAAATAAGGCTAGTCCGTTATCAACTTG
AAAAAGTGGCACCGAGTCGGTGCTTTTTTGAATTCGCTAGCTAGGTCTTGAAAGGAGTGGGAATTGGCTC
CGGTGCCCGTCAGTGGGCAGAGCGCACATCGCCCACAGTCCCCGAGAAGTTGGGGGGAGGGGTCGGCAAT
TGATCCGGTGCCTAGAGAAGGTGGCGCGGGGTAAACTGGGAAAGTGATGTCGTGTACTGGCTCCGCCTTT
TTCCCGAGGGTGGGGGAGAACCGTATATAAGTGCAGTAGTCGCCGTGAACGTTCTTTTTCGCAACGGGTT
TGCCGCCAGAACACAGGACCGGTTCTAGAGCGCTGCCACCATGGACAAGAAGTACAGCATCGGCCTGGAC
ATCGGCACCAACTCTGTGGGCTGGGCCGTGATCACCGACGAGTACAAGGTGCCCAGCAAGAAATTCAAGG
TGCTGGGCAACACCGACCGGCACAGCATCAAGAAGAACCTGATCGGAGCCCTGCTGTTCGACAGCGGCGA
AACAGCCGAGGCCACCCGGCTGAAGAGAACCGCCAGAAGAAGATACACCAGACGGAAGAACCGGATCTGC
TATCTGCAAGAGATCTTCAGCAACGAGATGGCCAAGGTGGACGACAGCTTCTTCCACAGACTGGAAGAGT
CCTTCCTGGTGGAAGAGGATAAGAAGCACGAGCGGCACCCCATCTTCGGCAACATCGTGGACGAGGTGGC
CTACCACGAGAAGTACCCCACCATCTACCACCTGAGAAAGAAACTGGTGGACAGCACCGACAAGGCCGAC
CTGCGGCTGATCTATCTGGCCCTGGCCCACATGATCAAGTTCCGGGGCCACTTCCTGATCGAGGGCGACC
TGAACCCCGACAACAGCGACGTGGACAAGCTGTTCATCCAGCTGGTGCAGACCTACAACCAGCTGTTCGA
GGAAAACCCCATCAACGCCAGCGGCGTGGACGCCAAGGCCATCCTGTCTGCCAGACTGAGCAAGAGCAGA
CGGCTGGAAAATCTGATCGCCCAGCTGCCCGGCGAGAAGAAGAATGGCCTGTTCGGAAACCTGATTGCCC
TGAGCCTGGGCCTGACCCCCAACTTCAAGAGCAACTTCGACCTGGCCGAGGATGCCAAACTGCAGCTGAG
CAAGGACACCTACGACGACGACCTGGACAACCTGCTGGCCCAGATCGGCGACCAGTACGCCGACCTGTTT
CTGGCCGCCAAGAACCTGTCCGACGCCATCCTGCTGAGCGACATCCTGAGAGTGAACACCGAGATCACCA
AGGCCCCCCTGAGCGCCTCTATGATCAAGAGATACGACGAGCACCACCAGGACCTGACCCTGCTGAAAGC
TCTCGTGCGGCAGCAGCTGCCTGAGAAGTACAAAGAGATTTTCTTCGACCAGAGCAAGAACGGCTACGCC
GGCTACATTGACGGCGGAGCCAGCCAGGAAGAGTTCTACAAGTTCATCAAGCCCATCCTGGAAAAGATGG
ACGGCACCGAGGAACTGCTCGTGAAGCTGAACAGAGAGGACCTGCTGCGGAAGCAGCGGACCTTCGACAA
CGGCAGCATCCCCCACCAGATCCACCTGGGAGAGCTGCACGCCATTCTGCGGCGGCAGGAAGATTTTTAC
CCATTCCTGAAGGACAACCGGGAAAAGATCGAGAAGATCCTGACCTTCCGCATCCCCTACTACGTGGGCC
CTCTGGCCAGGGGAAACAGCAGATTCGCCTGGATGACCAGAAAGAGCGAGGAAACCATCACCCCCTGGAA
CTTCGAGGAAGTGGTGGACAAGGGCGCTTCCGCCCAGAGCTTCATCGAGCGGATGACCAACTTCGATAAG
AACCTGCCCAACGAGAAGGTGCTGCCCAAGCACAGCCTGCTGTACGAGTACTTCACCGTGTATAACGAGC
TGACCAAAGTGAAATACGTGACCGAGGGAATGAGAAAGCCCGCCTTCCTGAGCGGCGAGCAGAAAAAGGC
CATCGTGGACCTGCTGTTCAAGACCAACCGGAAAGTGACCGTGAAGCAGCTGAAAGAGGACTACTTCAAG
AAAATCGAGTGCTTCGACTCCGTGGAAATCTCCGGCGTGGAAGATCGGTTCAACGCCTCCCTGGGCACAT
ACCACGATCTGCTGAAAATTATCAAGGACAAGGACTTCCTGGACAATGAGGAAAACGAGGACATTCTGGA
AGATATCGTGCTGACCCTGACACTGTTTGAGGACAGAGAGATGATCGAGGAACGGCTGAAAACCTATGCC
CACCTGTTCGACGACAAAGTGATGAAGCAGCTGAAGCGGCGGAGATACACCGGCTGGGGCAGGCTGAGCC
GGAAGCTGATCAACGGCATCCGGGACAAGCAGTCCGGCAAGACAATCCTGGATTTCCTGAAGTCCGACGG
CTTCGCCAACAGAAACTTCATGCAGCTGATCCACGACGACAGCCTGACCTTTAAAGAGGACATCCAGAAA
GCCCAGGTGTCCGGCCAGGGCGATAGCCTGCACGAGCACATTGCCAATCTGGCCGGCAGCCCCGCCATTA
AGAAGGGCATCCTGCAGACAGTGAAGGTGGTGGACGAGCTCGTGAAAGTGATGGGCCGGCACAAGCCCGA
GAACATCGTGATCGAAATGGCCAGAGAGAACCAGACCACCCAGAAGGGACAGAAGAACAGCCGCGAGAGA
ATGAAGCGGATCGAAGAGGGCATCAAAGAGCTGGGCAGCCAGATCCTGAAAGAACACCCCGTGGAAAACA
CCCAGCTGCAGAACGAGAAGCTGTACCTGTACTACCTGCAGAATGGGCGGGATATGTACGTGGACCAGGA
ACTGGACATCAACCGGCTGTCCGACTACGATGTGGACCATATCGTGCCTCAGAGCTTTCTGGCCGACGAC
TCCATCGACAACAAGGTGCTGACCAGAAGCGACAAGAACCGGGGCAAGAGCGACAACGTGCCCTCCGAAG
AGGTCGTGAAGAAGATGAAGAACTACTGGCGGCAGCTGCTGAACGCCAAGCTGATTACCCAGAGAAAGTT
CGACAATCTGACCAAGGCCGAGAGAGGCGGCCTGAGCGAACTGGATAAGGCCGGCTTCATCAAGAGACAG
CTGGTGGAAACCCGGCAGATCACAAAGCACGTGGCACAGATCCTGGACTCCCGGATGAACACTAAGTACG
ACGAGAATGACAAGCTGATCCGGGAAGTGAAAGTGATCACCCTGAAGTCCAAGCTGGTGTCCGATTTCCG
GAAGGATTTCCAGTTTTACAAAGTGCGCGAGATCAACAACTACCACCACGCCCACGACGCCTACCTGAAC
GCCGTCGTGGGAACCGCCCTGATCAAAAAGTACCCTGCGCTGGAAAGCGAGTTCGTGTACGGCGACTACA
AGGTGTACGACGTGCGGAAGATGATCGCCAAGAGCGAGCAGGAAATCGGCAAGGCTACCGCCAAGTACTT
CTTCTACAGCAACATCATGAACTTTTTCAAGACCGAGATTACCCTGGCCAACGGCGAGATCCGGAAGGCG
CCTCTGATCGAGACAAACGGCGAAACCGGGGAGATCGTGTGGGATAAGGGCCGGGATTTTGCCACCGTGC
GGAAAGTGCTGAGCATGCCCCAAGTGAATATCGTGAAAAAGACCGAGGTGCAGACAGGCGGCTTCAGCAA
AGAGTCTATCCTGCCCAAGAGGAACAGCGATAAGCTGATCGCCAGAAAGAAGGACTGGGACCCTAAGAAG
TACGGCGGCTTCGACAGCCCCACCGTGGCCTATTCTGTGCTGGTGGTGGCCAAAGTGGAAAAGGGCAAGT
CCAAGAAACTGAAGAGTGTGAAAGAGCTGCTGGGGATCACCATCATGGAAAGAAGCAGCTTCGAGAAGAA
TCCCATCGACTTTCTGGAAGCCAAGGGCTACAAAGAAGTGAAAAAGGACCTGATCATCAAGCTGCCTAAG
TACTCCCTGTTCGAGCTGGAAAACGGCCGGAAGAGAATGCTGGCCTCTGCCGGCGAACTGCAGAAGGGAA
ACGAACTGGCCCTGCCCTCCAAATATGTGAACTTCCTGTACCTGGCCAGCCACTATGAGAAGCTGAAGGG
CTCCCCCGAGGATAATGAGCAGAAACAGCTGTTTGTGGAACAGCACAAGCACTACCTGGACGAGATCATC
GAGCAGATCAGCGAGTTCTCCAAGAGAGTGATCCTGGCCGACGCTAATCTGGACAAAGTGCTGTCCGCCT
ACAACAAGCACCGGGATAAGCCCATCAGAGAGCAGGCCGAGAATATCATCCACCTGTTTACCCTGACCAA
TCTGGGAGCCCCTGCCGCCTTCAAGTACTTTGACACCACCATCGACCGGAAGAGGTACACCAGCACCAAA
GAGGTGCTGGACGCCACCCTGATCCACCAGAGCATCACCGGCCTGTACGAGACACGGATCGACCTGTCTC
AGCTGGGAGGCGACAAAAGGCCGGCGGCCACGAAAAAGGCCGGCCAGGCAAAAAAGAAAAAGGGATCCGG
CGCAACAAACTTCTCTCTGCTGAAACAAGCCGGAGATGTCGAAGAGAATCCTGGACCGATGGCCCAGTCC
AAGCACGGCCTGACCAAGGAGATGACCATGAAGTACCGCATGGAGGGCTGCGTGGACGGCCACAAGTTCG
TGATCACCGGCGAGGGCATCGGCTACCCCTTCAAGGGCAAGCAGGCCATCAACCTGTGCGTGGTGGAGGG
CGGCCCCTTGCCCTTCGCCGAGGACATCTTGTCCGCCGCCTTCATGTACGGCAACCGCGTGTTCACCGAG
TACCCCCAGGACATCGTCGACTACTTCAAGAACTCCTGCCCCGCCGGCTACACCTGGGACCGCTCCTTCC
TGTTCGAGGACGGCGCCGTGTGCATCTGCAACGCCGACATCACCGTGAGCGTGGAGGAGAACTGCATGTA
CCACGAGTCCAAGTTCTACGGCGTGAACTTCCCCGCCGACGGCCCCGTGATGAAGAAGATGACCGACAAC
TGGGAGCCCTCCTGCGAGAAGATCATCCCCGTGCCCAAGCAGGGCATCTTGAAGGGCGACGTGAGCATGT
ACCTGCTGCTGAAGGACGGTGGCCGCTTGCGCTGCCAGTTCGACACCGTGTACAAGGCCAAGTCCGTGCC
CCGCAAGATGCCCGACTGGCACTTCATCCAGCACAAGCTGACCCGCGAGGACCGCAGCGACGCCAAGAAC
CAGAAGTGGCACCTGACCGAGCACGCCATCGCCTCCGGCTCCGCCTTGCCCTGA
Features (pLannotate 1.2.2; 24 found; start..end, strand, type, name):
     10..598     +  misc_feature   WPRE: woodchuck hepatitis virus posttranscriptional regulatory element
    609..1109    +  CDS            nef (fragment): NEF_HV1LA - Experimental evidence at protein level: Swiss-Prot protein existence level 1. Extracellular Nef protein targets CD4(+) T-lymphocytes for apoptosis by interacting with CXCR4 surface receptors. From Human immunodeficiency virus type 1 group M subtype B (isolate Lai) (HIV-1).
   1116..1296    +  LTR            5' LTR (truncated): truncated 5' long terminal repeat (LTR) from HIV-1
   1367..1955    -  rep_origin     ori: high-copy-number ColE1/pMB1/pBR322/pUC origin of replication
   2126..2986    -  CDS            AmpR: β-lactamase; bla; confers resistance to ampicillin, carbenicillin, and related antibiotics
   2987..3091    -  promoter       AmpR promoter: bla
   3150..3202    -  misc_feature   bom (fragment): basis of mobility region from pBR322
   3364..3693    +  promoter       SV40 promoter: SV40 enhancer and early promoter
   3705..4084    +  enhancer       CMV enhancer: human cytomegalovirus immediate early enhancer
   4085..4284    +  promoter       CMV promoter: human cytomegalovirus (CMV) immediate early promoter
   4302..4482    +  LTR            5' LTR (truncated): truncated 5' long terminal repeat (LTR) from HIV-1
   4529..4654    +  misc_feature   HIV-1 Ψ: packaging signal of human immunodeficiency virus type 1
   4638..4976    +  CDS            HIV-1 gag (fragment): gag protein from human immunodeficiency virus 1; gag
   5151..5384    +  misc_feature   RRE: The Rev response element (RRE) of HIV-1 allows for Rev-dependent mRNA export from the nucleus to the cytoplasm.
   5760..5860    +  CDS            Rev (fragment): human immunodeficiency virus 1 (HIV-1) Rev protein; rev; enhances nuclear export of unspliced and incompletely spliced viral mRNAs
   5910..6027    +  misc_feature   cPPT/CTS: central polypurine tract and central termination sequence of HIV-1
   6078..6318    +  promoter       U6 promoter: RNA polymerase III promoter for human U6 snRNA
   6504..7163    -  CDS            deoC1: DEOC1_STAAN - Also known as dra. Experimental evidence at protein level: Swiss-Prot protein existence level 1. Catalyzes a reversible aldol reaction between acetaldehyde and D-glyceraldehyde 3-phosphate to generate 2-deoxy-D-ribose 5- phosphate. From Staphylococcus aureus (strain N315).
   8208..8283    +  misc_RNA       gRNA scaffold: guide RNA scaffold for the Streptococcus pyogenes CRISPR/Cas9 system
   8301..8319    +  CDS            small t antigen (fragment): SV40 (simian virus 40) small t antigen
   8345..8556    +  promoter       EF-1α core promoter: core promoter for human elongation factor EF-1α
   8581..12684   +  CDS            eSpCas9(1.1): Cas9 endonuclease from the Streptococcus pyogenes Type II CRISPR/Cas system, mutated to improve targeting specificity (Slaymaker et al., 2016) carries the mutations K848A, K1003A, and R1060A
  12685..12732   +  CDS            nucleoplasmin NLS: bipartite nuclear localization signal from nucleoplasmin
  12799..13494   +  CDS            ZsGreen1: Zoanthus green fluorescent protein mammalian codon-optimized
