[The description below was written by a language model from this plasmid's Addgene catalogue record and pLannotate feature annotations shown in this document.]
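Description:
pScalps eSpCas9_Zsgreen gRNA scaffold is an all-in-one lentiviral CRISPR vector, deposited as an empty backbone derived from pScalps Puro, into which a user-chosen guide sequence is cloned. It is propagated in bacteria as a high-copy plasmid through a ColE1/pUC-type origin and selected with ampicillin via the β-lactamase gene. The annotated sequence record is about 13.5 kb. The viral portion has a CMV enhancer/promoter placed upstream of a truncated HIV-1 5' LTR to drive genomic RNA production in packaging cells, followed by the Ψ packaging signal with a gag fragment, the Rev response element for Rev-dependent nuclear export, and the cPPT/CTS. A WPRE lies downstream of the payload to enhance transcript expression, followed by a nef fragment and a second truncated LTR annotation that corresponds to the 3' end of the provirus. An SV40 promoter is also annotated in the plasmid backbone.

The payload has two expression units. A human U6 RNA polymerase III promoter is separated from the S. pyogenes gRNA scaffold by roughly 1.9 kb of intervening sequence, part of which matches a bacterial deoC gene. This appears to be a stuffer that is replaced when a guide is inserted, which the depositor says is done using the BsmBI site. Downstream, an EF-1α core promoter drives eSpCas9(1.1), the enhanced-specificity Cas9 variant carrying K848A, K1003A and R1060A, followed by a nucleoplasmin NLS and then ZsGreen1. The short sequence linking Cas9-NLS to ZsGreen1 is not annotated, so the record does not show whether the fluorescent protein is a direct fusion or is released by a cleavage peptide; the catalogue simply calls it a tag. No mammalian drug-selection marker is annotated, so green fluorescence serves to identify or sort transduced cells. The associated publication concerns loss-of-function Cas9 genome editing in human cells.
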