Addgene plasmid #188449: pScalps eSpCas9_Zsgreen gRNA scaffold
Purpose: (Empty Backbone) Expression of eSpCas9 tagged with Zsgreen
Depositing lab: Ajit Chande. Depositing organization: Indian Institute of Science Education and Research (IISER), Bhopal. Publication: Improved loss-of-function CRISPR-Cas9 genome editing in human cells concomitant with inhibition of TGF-beta signaling. Mishra T, Bhardwaj V, Ahuja N, Gadgil P, Ramdas P, Shukla S, Chande A. Mol Ther Nucleic Acids. 2022 Mar 8;28:202-218. doi: 10.1016/j.omtn.2022.03.003. eCollection 2022 Jun 14. PubMed 35402072.
Backbone
  Vector backbone: pScalps Puro
  Backbone size (bp): 7743
  Vector type: Lentiviral, CRISPR
  Promoter: EF1-alpha
Growth in bacteria
  Bacterial resistance: Ampicillin, 100 μg/mL
  Growth temperature: 37°C
  Growth strain: NEB Stable
  Copy number: High Copy
Gene/Insert
  Cloning method: Restriction Enzyme
Terms and licenses: Academic/Nonprofit Terms; Industry Terms: Not Available to Industry
Depositor comments: Introduce sgRNA in lentiviral vector (pScalps eSpCas9_Zsgreen gRNA scaffold) using BsmBI site.
How to cite: pScalps eSpCas9_Zsgreen gRNA scaffold was a gift from Ajit Chande (Addgene plasmid # 188449 ; http://n2t.net/addgene:188449 ; RRID:Addgene_188449)
